>Addgene plasmid #221014 | pcDNA5-FRT/TO-eGFP-msMMS22L | addgene full sequence | sequence record 444211 | Addgene NGS Result
GACGGATCGGGAGATCTCCCGATCCCCTATGGTGCACTCTCAGTACAATCTGCTCTGATGCCGCATAGTT
AAGCCAGTATCTGCTCCCTGCTTGTGTGTTGGAGGTCGCTGAGTAGTGCGCGAGCAAAATTTAAGCTACA
ACAAGGCAAGGCTTGACCGACAATTGCATGAAGAATCTGCTTAGGGTTAGGCGTTTTGCGCTGCTTCGCG
ATGTACGGGCCAGATATACGCGTTGACATTGATTATTGACTAGTTATTAATAGTAATCAATTACGGGGTC
ATTAGTTCATAGCCCATATATGGAGTTCCGCGTTACATAACTTACGGTAAATGGCCCGCCTGGCTGACCG
CCCAACGACCCCCGCCCATTGACGTCAATAATGACGTATGTTCCCATAGTAACGCCAATAGGGACTTTCC
ATTGACGTCAATGGGTGGAGTATTTACGGTAAACTGCCCACTTGGCAGTACATCAAGTGTATCATATGCC
AAGTACGCCCCCTATTGACGTCAATGACGGTAAATGGCCCGCCTGGCATTATGCCCAGTACATGACCTTA
TGGGACTTTCCTACTTGGCAGTACATCTACGTATTAGTCATCGCTATTACCATGGTGATGCGGTTTTGGC
AGTACATCAATGGGCGTGGATAGCGGTTTGACTCACGGGGATTTCCAAGTCTCCACCCCATTGACGTCAA
TGGGAGTTTGTTTTGGCACCAAAATCAACGGGACTTTCCAAAATGTCGTAACAACTCCGCCCCATTGACG
CAAATGGGCGGTAGGCGTGTACGGTGGGAGGTCTATATAAGCAGAGCTCTCCCTATCAGTGATAGAGATC
TCCCTATCAGTGATAGAGATCGTCGACGAGCTCGTTTAGTGAACCGTCAGATCGCCTGGAGACGCCATCC
ACGCTGTTTTGACCTCCATAGAAGACACCGGGACCGATCCAGCCTCCGGACTCTAGCGTTTAAACTTAAG
CTTGGTACCATGGTGAGCAAGGGCGAGGAGCTGTTCACCGGGGTGGTGCCCATCCTGGTCGAGCTGGACG
GCGACGTAAACGGCCACAAGTTCAGCGTGTCCGGCGAGGGCGAGGGCGATGCCACCTACGGCAAGCTGAC
CCTGAAGTTCATCTGCACCACCGGCAAGCTGCCCGTGCCCTGGCCCACCCTCGTGACCACCCTGACCTAC
GGCGTGCAGTGCTTCAGCCGCTACCCCGACCACATGAAGCAGCACGACTTCTTCAAGTCCGCCATGCCCG
AAGGCTACGTCCAGGAGCGCACCATCTTCTTCAAGGACGACGGCAACTACAAGACCCGCGCCGAGGTGAA
GTTCGAGGGCGACACCCTGGTGAACCGCATCGAGCTGAAGGGCATCGACTTCAAGGAGGACGGCAACATC
CTGGGGCACAAGCTGGAGTACAACTACAACAGCCACAACGTCTATATCATGGCCGACAAGCAGAAGAACG
GCATCAAGGTGAACTTCAAGATCCGCCACAACATCGAGGACGGCAGCGTGCAGCTCGCCGACCACTACCA
GCAGAACACCCCCATCGGCGACGGCCCCGTGCTGCTGCCCGACAACCACTACCTGAGCACCCAGTCCGCC
CTGAGCAAAGACCCCAACGAGAAGCGCGATCACATGGTCCTGCTGGAGTTCGTGACCGCCGCCGGGATCA
CTCTCGGCATGGACGAGCTGTACAAGGGCGCGCCAATGGATGGCTGTTCAGCAGCGTCGACCTTCTTGAC
TGACAGCTTAGAGCTGGAGCTGGGGACAGAGTGGTGCAAACCCCCCTGCTTTTCTTGCGCTTTTGACAAC
AGAGAAGGAAAATTCTCTGGAGAGTCCTACCTTGCCAGTGGCGCCCTTAAGCGGTTAATTTTAAATCTTG
ATCCATTACCAACTAATTTTGAAGAGGATACAGTAGAACTATTTGGCTTCCAATGGGTTACAGAAACAGC
GCTAGTCTATTCCTGTAGAGAGCTCTTTCATTTATTCAGGCAACAGATATTTAACTTGGAGTCCTTGGTA
CAAGTCAGCTGTGATTTTGGGAAAATAGCCACCTTGCACGCCAAAGCAGACAGTATTAGGCAACAATGTG
TAGTGTTCCTTCACTACATTAAAGTTTTCATCTTCAGGTGTCTGAAAGTACAGGAAGCAGAGAGCCACAG
TCGCCCTGCCCATCCCTATGAGGCTTTGGAAGCCCAGCTTCCCTCCATGTTGGTCGATGAGCTCCGTGGA
TTACTTCTGTACATTGGACATCTAGCTGCACTTCCCAGTGTTACTGTAGGAGCGTTTGTAAATCAAAACC
AGATGAAGCTCTTCCCTCCATCATGGCATTTATTACATCTCTATTTAGATACCCACTGGCTGGTGTTGGA
AATACTGCATATTCTGGGAGAAAAATTGAAACAAGTTGTTTATGGTCGTCAGTTTATTGGTCAGGCAGGT
GACAATTTAACCAATGTCAGCCTCTTTGAAGAACATTGTGAACATCTTTTCTGTGACTTAATATGCCTGT
CACTCAACAGATTTGACAAGGTCATGCCTTCAGAAGCACTACTGATTAGTCACTGCCCATGCTCCTGTGT
TAAAGAATTATGGGTTCTACTTATTCATCTTTTAGACCACAGAAGGAAATGGTCTGTTGCAGATTCATTT
TGGAATTGGTTGAATAAACTACTTAGAACACTTTTTGAAAAGTCAAGTGACCAACGAAGATCTTCTGTGT
CTCTAACCCAGGCCAAGGATCCATTAGGCTTTAGTTGGTGGATTAGTGTTCATGTAGCATCATTGTACCA
GATTGATCGCCATGGTGTGTCAGACAAAATGAAACAGATGGAATCCAATTGGAGCTTTATAGAAGAACTT
TTGAAACGGTCCGTCACTGTTCAGGATAGTATACTAGAAGAACAATTGCGAATGCATCTTCATTGTTGTT
TGACACTTTGTGATTTCTGGGAGCCAAATATTTCAGTTGTCACCATTTTATGGGAGTATTATTCTAAGAA
CCTGAATAGCTCCTTCAGTATTTCCTGGCTTCCTTTGAAAGGCCTTACCAATATTATCAAGTCTCCACTG
TCGATGCTTACACTGGTGAGGAACTGCTGTAGTGATAAACAAGACCCTGACCTCTATAAGTCCAGCAGCA
GTTACATCATTTTTCTTTGCATTCTGGCAAAAGTTGTTAAGAAAGCAATGAGAACCAGCGGCCCTCACCC
TTGGAAGCAAGTTAAAGGAAGAATATATTCTAAGTTTCATCAAAAAAGAATGGAAGAACTAACTGAAGTT
GGCCTACAGAACTTTTTCAGCCTTTTTCTACTGTTAGCAGCTGTTGCAGAGATAGAAGATGTAGCAAGCC
ATGTTTTAGACCTCCTTCGTTTCCTCAGGCCTGCCTCCATGTCATCTCATGGAGCCCTTGTTTGGAAGGG
TCAGATGGCATTTCTCCTGATGTATGCCCAGAAAAACTTGGACATTGGTGTTTGGGCTGAGAAACTGTCA
TGTGAATTCCAAGAGAAAGCAAAGGAATTCTTGGTATCTAAGAATGATGAAATGGTACAGAGACATGCTC
TATGGACACTGCTTTGCATCTATATTGATGGTGTTCAAGAAGTATTTGAGACCAGCAGTTGCTTGTATCC
TTCTCATGAGCATCTTCTCAATGATGGATTTAGCATGTTACTGCCAGCCTGTCGAGAATCTGAACTTAGG
ACAGTCCTGAACTTTCTACAAGCTGTTCTGGCGAGAATCAGGAGTGTTCATCAGCAATTGTGTCAGGAAC
TTCAAAGAGAGAATGTGGACCTAACTGTGCAGTCTTCATTATCGGCTAAAGAGCGCCCCCTGGCTGCCGT
CGCTGGTGCACTGTGGAGGCATTTCTTTTCCTTTCTCAAGAGTCAGAGAATGACACAAGTTGTGCCTCTC
TCCCAGCTTGCAGATGCCGCTGCAGATTTTACTTTGCTGGCAGTGGACATGCCAAACACAGCACCACCAG
ATCTTCAGCCACAGCCAGTTATATCAATAATTCAGCTTTTTGGTTGGGATGATATCATCTGGCCCCAAGT
TGTAGCAAGATATTTAAGTCATTTGCTACAAAATAGCACAGTATATGAAGCACTTTCTCAGTCAAGTTGC
GTGTCTTCTCAGTCCTTAACTATAAGATCATGGGTCCGTTGTGTTTTGCAAATGCACATAAAACACCTCT
CTGACCCTGACTTGCTGATTGATGTGAATCCTGAACAGGCCGTGGAAAAAGAGTACATGGAACAGCTGGC
TGAAATGACAAGATTACTATTTACACTCTCAGAAGTAAAGAGTGTCTTCTCAAAGGCTCAAATAGAGCAA
TTACCCAGCCCAGACGATCCCAAGCAAGCGCTTATTCAGTTCCTGGAGGCTGTTGGTGTGACTTACAGGA
CTCTGCAGACATTTTCTGATAAATCTGCCATGGTCACAAAGTCCTTAGAATACCTTGGTGAAGTATTAAA
ATATATAAAGCCTTATTTGGGGAAAAAAGTTTCCAGTGCAGGGTTGCAGCTGACTTACGGGATAATGGGA
ATTCTTGTTAAGTCATGGGCACACATCTTTGCCACCTCTAAAGCACAGAAGCTACTTTTTCGGATAATAG
ACTGTTTGTTGCTGCCACATACAGTGCTACAGCAAGACAAGGAGCTGCCTGGGCCCATGCTGACTGCAAT
TCAGAAGACGCTTCCTCTCTATCTACAGGGCATATGTATTGTATGCTGCCAGTCTCAAAATCCAAATGCC
TACTTGAATCAGTTGCTGAGGAATGTCATTGAGCAGTACATAGGGAGGTTTCTCCCAACCTCGCCCTGTG
TTTCAGATCTGGGACAGCACCCTGTTCTGTTGGCACTGAGAAACCCTGCCTCTGTTCCCTCGATGACGCC
TCTAAGAAAGCACACTGTCCATGCCATAAGGAAATCCTACCTTGAGTTCAAAGGGTCCTCACCCCCTCCT
CGATTAGCATCCGTATTGGCCTTCGTCCTTCAGCTCTTCAAGGACACCGAAATGGGTGCCTGTGACCTTG
AGCTGCTCCTTCCTGGCATCCTGAAATGTTTGGTGTTGGTAAATGAACCCCAAGTTAAAAAGCTGGCCAC
AGAGAACCTGCAGTGCATGGTACAAACCTGCCAAGTGGGGTCGGAAGGAGGACCTGCCACCCAGCTGACT
TCTCTGTTTAGGCAGTTCATCCAGGACTATGGTATGCAATACAGTTATCAAGTATACAGCATCCTAGAGA
CAGTAGCAACGCTGAATCAGCACGTTGTCATCCAATTGATTCCTACCCTCACTCAGTCTCTGAAGGATTC
AGAGCTCAAATGGGGCCTCGGCAGAAATATTGCACAAAGGGAAGCATATAGCAGACTTTTATCTGGCCTA
GGACAGGTAGGACAGGGCGAGAAGCAGAGACTGGAAAAGTAGCTCGAGTCTAGAGGGCCCGTTTAAACCC
GCTGATCAGCCTCGACTGTGCCTTCTAGTTGCCAGCCATCTGTTGTTTGCCCCTCCCCCGTGCCTTCCTT
GACCCTGGAAGGTGCCACTCCCACTGTCCTTTCCTAATAAAATGAGGAAATTGCATCGCATTGTCTGAGT
AGGTGTCATTCTATTCTGGGGGGTGGGGTGGGGCAGGACAGCAAGGGGGAGGATTGGGAAGACAATAGCA
GGCATGCTGGGGATGCGGTGGGCTCTATGGCTTCTGAGGCGGAAAGAACCAGCTGGGGCTCTAGGGGGTA
TCCCC
[124 nt withheld, positions 5746-5869]
C
[91 nt withheld, positions 5871-5961]
AGGGTGATGGTTCACGTACCTAGAAGTTCCTATTCCGAAGTTCCTATTCTCTAGAAAGTATAGGAACTTC
CTTGGCCAAAAAGCCTGAACTCACCGCGACGTCTGTCGAGAAGTTTCTGATCGAAAAGTTCGACAGCGTC
TCCGACCTGATGCAGCTCTCGGAGGGCGAAGAATCTCGTGCTTTCAGCTTCGATGTAGGAGGGCGTGGAT
ATGTCCTGCGGGTAAATAGCTGCGCCGATGGTTTCTACAAAGATCGTTATGTTTATCGGCACTTTGCATC
GGCCGCGCTCCCGATTCCGGAAGTGCTTGACATTGGGGAGTTCAGCGAGAGCCTGACCTATTGCATCTCC
CGCCGTGCACAGGGTGTCACGTTGCAAGACCTGCCTGAAACCGAACTGCCCGCTGTTCTGCAGCCGGTCG
CGGAGGCCATGGATGCGATCGCTGCGGCCGATCTTAGCCAGACGAGCGGGTTCGGCCCATTCGGACCGCA
AGGAATCGGTCAATACACTACATGGCGTGATTTCATATGCGCGATTGCTGATCCCCATGTGTATCACTGG
CAAACTGTGATGGACGACACCGTCAGTGCGTCCGTCGCGCAGGCTCTCGATGAGCTGATGCTTTGGGCCG
AGGACTGCCCCGAAGTCCGGCACCTCGTGCACGCGGATTTCGGCTCCAACAATGTCCTGACGGACAATGG
CCGCATAACAGCGGTCATTGACTGGAGCGAGGCGATGTTCGGGGATTCCCAATACGAGGTCGCCAACATC
TTCTTCTGGAGGCCGTGGTTGGCTTGTATGGAGCAGCAGACGCGCTACTTCGAGCGGAGGCATCCGGAGC
TTGCAGGATCGCCGCGGCTCCGGGCGTATATGCTCCGCATTGGTCTTGACCAACTCTATCAGAGCTTGGT
TGACGGCAATTTCGATGATGCAGCTTGGGCGCAGGGTCGATGCGACGCAATCGTCCGATCCGGAGCCGGG
ACTGTCGGGCGTACACAAATCGCCCGCAGAAGCGCGGCCGTCTGGACCGATGGCTGTGTAGAAGTACTCG
CCGATAGTGGAAACCGACGCCCCAGCACTCGTCCGAGGGCAAAGGAATAGCACGTACTACGAGATTTCGA
TTCCACCGCCGCCTTCTATGAAAGGTTGGGCTTCGGAATCGTTTTCCGGGACGCCGGCTGGATGATCCTC
CAGCGCGGGGATCTCATGCTGGAGTTCTTCGCCCACCCCAACTTGTTTATTGCAGCTTATAATGGTTACA
AATAAAGCAATAGCATCACAAATTTCACAAATAAAGCATTTTTTTCACTGCATTCTAGTTGTGGTTTGTC
CAAACTCATCAATGTATCTTATCATGTCTGTATACCGTCGACCTCTAGCTAGAGCTTGGCGTAATCATGG
TCATAGCTGTTTCCTGTGTGAAATTGTTATCCGCTCACAATTCCACACAACATACGAGCCGGAAGCATAA
AGTGTAAAGCCTGGGGTGCCTAATGAGTGAGCTAACTCACATTAATTGCGTTGCGCTCACTGCCCGCTTT
CCAGTCGGGAAACCTGTCGTGCCAGCTGCATTAATGAATCGGCCAACGCGCGGGGAGAGGCGGTTTGCGT
ATTGGGCGCTCTTCCGCTTCCTCGCTCACTGACTCGCTGCGCTCGGTCGTTCGGCTGCGGCGAGCGGTAT
CAGCTCACTCAAAGGCGGTAATACGGTTATCCACAGAATCAGGGGATAACGCAGGAAAGAACATGTGAGC
AAAAGGCCAGCAAAAGGCCAGGAACCGTAAAAAGGCCGCGTTGCTGGCGTTTTTCCATAGGCTCCGCCCC
CCTGACGAGCATCACAAAAATCGACGCTCAAGTCAGAGGTGGCGAAACCCGACAGGACTATAAAGATACC
AGGCGTTTCCCCCTGGAAGCTCCCTCGTGCGCTCTCCTGTTCCGACCCTGCCGCTTACCGGATACCTGTC
CGCCTTTCTCCCTTCGGGAAGCGTGGCGCTTTCTCATAGCTCACGCTGTAGGTATCTCAGTTCGGTGTAG
GTCGTTCGCTCCAAGCTGGGCTGTGTGCACGAACCCCCCGTTCAGCCCGACCGCTGCGCCTTATCCGGTA
ACTATCGTCTTGAGTCCAACCCGGTAAGACACGACTTATCGCCACTGGCAGCAGCCACTGGTAACAGGAT
TAGCAGAGCGAGGTATGTAGGCGGTGCTACAGAGTTCTTGAAGTGGTGGCCTAACTACGGCTACACTAGA
AGAACAGTATTTGGTATCTGCGCTCTGCTGAAGCCAGTTACCTTCGGAAAAAGAGTTGGTAGCTCTTGAT
CCGGCAAACAAACCACCGCTGGTAGCGGTGGTTTTTTTGTTTGCAAGCAGCAGATTACGCGCAGAAAAAA
AGGATCTCAAGAAGATCCTTTGATCTTTTCTACGGGGTCTGACGCTCAGTGGAACGAAAACTCACGTTAA
GGGATTTTGGTCATGAGATTATCAAAAAGGATCTTCACCTAGATCCTTTTAAATTAAAAATGAAGTTTTA
AATCAATCTAAAGTATATATGAGTAAACTTGGTCTGACAGTTACCAATGCTTAATCAGTGAGGCACCTAT
CTCAGCGATCTGTCTATTTCGTTCATCCATAGTTGCCTGACTCCCCGTCGTGTAGATAACTACGATACGG
GAGGGCTTACCATCTGGCCCCAGTGCTGCAATGATACCGCGAGACCCACGCTCACCGGCTCCAGATTTAT
CAGCAATAAACCAGCCAGCCGGAAGGGCCGAGCGCAGAAGTGGTCCTGCAACTTTATCCGCCTCCATCCA
GTCTATTAATTGTTGCCGGGAAGCTAGAGTAAGTAGTTCGCCAGTTAATAGTTTGCGCAACGTTGTTGCC
ATTGCTACAGGCATCGTGGTGTCACGCTCGTCGTTTGGTATGGCTTCATTCAGCTCCGGTTCCCAACGAT
CAAGGCGAGTTACATGATCCCCCATGTTGTGCAAAAAAGCGGTTAGCTCCTTCGGTCCTCCGATCGTTGT
CAGAAGTAAGTTGGCCGCAGTGTTATCACTCATGGTTATGGCAGCACTGCATAATTCTCTTACTGTCATG
CCATCCGTAAGATGCTTTTCTGTGACTGGTGAGTACTCAACCAAGTCATTCTGAGAATAGTGTATGCGGC
GACCGAGTTGCTCTTGCCCGGCGTCAATACGGGATAATACCGCGCCACATAGCAGAACTTTAAAAGTGCT
CATCATTGGAAAACGTTCTTCGGGGCGAAAACTCTCAAGGATCTTACCGCTGTTGAGATCCAGTTCGATG
TAACCCACTCGTGCACCCAACTGATCTTCAGCATCTTTTACTTTCACCAGCGTTTCTGGGTGAGCAAAAA
CAGGAAGGCAAAATGCCGCAAAAAAGGGAATAAGGGCGACACGGAAATGTTGAATACTCATACTCTTCCT
TTTTCAATATTATTGAAGCATTTATCAGGGTTATTGTCTCATGAGCGGATACATATTTGAATGTATTTAG
AAAAATAAACAAATAGGGGTTCCGCGCACATTTCCCCGAAAAGTGCCACCTGACGTC
Features (pLannotate 1.2.2; 22 found; start..end, strand, type, name):
     28..80      -  misc_feature   bom (fragment): basis of mobility region from pBR322
    235..614     +  enhancer       CMV enhancer: human cytomegalovirus immediate early enhancer
    615..818     +  promoter       CMV promoter: human cytomegalovirus (CMV) immediate early promoter
    820..839     +  promoter       PLtetO-1 promoter (fragment): modified phage lambda PL promoter with tet operator sites (Lutz and Bujard, 1997)
    841..860     +  promoter       PLtetO-1 promoter (fragment): modified phage lambda PL promoter with tet operator sites (Lutz and Bujard, 1997)
    868..901     +  promoter       TRE3GV promoter (fragment): 3rd-generation Tet-responsive promoter that can be activated by binding of Tet-On® 3G, optimized for retroviral and lentiviral vectors
    990..1706    +  CDS            EGFP: EGFP is a basic (constitutively fluorescent) green fluorescent protein published in 1996, derived from Aequorea victoria. It is reported to be a rapidly-maturing weak dimer with moderate acid sensitivity.
   1716..5429    +  CDS            Mms22l: MMS22_MOUSE - Experimental evidence at protein level: Swiss-Prot protein existence level 1. Component of the MMS22L-TONSL complex, a complex that stimulates the recombination-dependent repair of stalled or collapsed replication forks. The MMS22L-TONSL complex is required to maintain genome integrity during DNA replication by promoting homologous recombination-mediated repair of replication fork-associated double- strand breaks. It may act by mediating the assembly of RAD51 filaments on ssDNA (By similarity). From Mus musculus (Mouse).
   5476..5700    +  polyA_signal   bGH poly(A) signal: bovine growth hormone polyadenylation signal
   5704..5725    +  promoter       SV40 promoter (fragment): SV40 enhancer and early promoter
   5746..5979    +  rep_origin     f1 ori (fragment) (sequence partly withheld): f1 bacteriophage origin of replication; arrow indicates direction of (+) strand synthesis
   5984..6031    +  protein_bind   FRT: FLP-mediated recombination occurs in the 8-bp core sequence TCTAGAAA (Turan and Bode, 2011). FLP recombinase from the Saccharomyces cerevisiae 2μ plasmid
   6039..7061    +  CDS            HygR: hygromycin B phosphotransferase confers resistance to hygromycin
   7071..7196    +  CDS            ble (fragment): BLE_KLEPN - Experimental evidence at protein level: Swiss-Prot protein existence level 1. Binding protein with a strong affinity to the bleomycin family of antibiotics. Binds to CL990; an antimitotic-antibiotic compound. From Klebsiella pneumoniae.
   7191..7312    +  polyA_signal   SV40 poly(A) signal: SV40 polyadenylation signal
   7385..7401    -  protein_bind   lac operator: The lac repressor binds to the lac operator to inhibit transcription in E. coli. This inhibition can be relieved by adding lactose or isopropyl-β-D-thiogalactopyranoside (IPTG). lac repressor encoded by lacI
   7409..7439    -  promoter       lac promoter: promoter for the E. coli lac operon
   7454..7475    -  protein_bind   CAP binding site: CAP binding activates transcription in the presence of cAMP. E. coli catabolite activator protein
   7488..7580    -  CDS            lacI (fragment): lac repressor; lacI; The lac repressor binds to the lac operator to inhibit transcription in E. coli. This inhibition can be relieved by adding lactose or isopropyl-β-D-thiogalactopyranoside (IPTG).
   7763..8351    -  rep_origin     ori: high-copy-number ColE1/pMB1/pBR322/pUC origin of replication
   8522..9382    -  CDS            AmpR: β-lactamase; bla; confers resistance to ampicillin, carbenicillin, and related antibiotics
   9383..9487    -  promoter       AmpR promoter: bla
