[The description below was written by a language model from this plasmid's Addgene catalogue record and pLannotate feature annotations shown in this document.]
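Description:
pcDNA5-FRT/TO-eGFP-msMMS22L is a mammalian expression plasmid of about 9.5 kb, built on a ThermoFisher pcDNA5/FRT/TO backbone that already carries an eGFP tag. It is propagated in E. coli through a high-copy ColE1/pUC-type origin with ampicillin resistance (AmpR under its own bla promoter). The annotated fragments of f1 ori, lac regulatory elements, lacI and bom are backbone remnants.

The payload is the 3.7 kb mouse Mms22l coding sequence, cloned between retained AscI and XhoI sites directly downstream of EGFP, so the protein is made with an N-terminal eGFP fusion. Transcription is driven by the CMV enhancer/promoter and terminated by the bGH polyadenylation signal. The two short tet-operator matches annotated just after the CMV promoter correspond to the "TO" design of this backbone. In cells expressing the Tet repressor the promoter is held off until tetracycline or doxycycline is added, while in cells without the repressor it behaves constitutively.

Downstream lies an FRT site immediately followed by a hygromycin phosphotransferase gene and SV40 poly(A) signal. In this vector family the hygromycin gene is designed to become active only after FLP-mediated recombination into a genomic FRT landing pad, which allows single-copy isogenic stable lines to be selected.

MMS22L is a component of the MMS22L-TONSL complex, which promotes homologous recombination repair of stalled or collapsed replication forks. The record notes that the mouse sequence is naturally resistant to an siRNA directed against human MMS22L. This makes the construct suited to complementation and localisation experiments in human cells depleted of the endogenous protein.
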