Addgene plasmid #221014: pcDNA5-FRT/TO-eGFP-msMMS22L
Purpose: mammalian expression vector of eGFP tagged mouse MMS22L
Depositing lab: Daniel Durocher. Depositing organization: Sinai Health System. Publication: The MMS22L-TONSL complex mediates recovery from replication stress and homologous recombination. O'Donnell L, Panier S, Wildenhain J, Tkach JM, Al-Hakim A, Landry MC, Escribano-Diaz C, Szilard RK, Young JT, Munro M, Canny MD, Kolas NK, Zhang W, Harding SM, Ylanko J, Mendez M, Mullin M, Sun T, Habermann B, Datti A, Bristow RG, Gingras AC, Tyers MD, Brown GW, Durocher D. Mol Cell. 2010 Nov 24;40(4):619-31. doi: 10.1016/j.molcel.2010.10.024. Epub 2010 Nov 4. PubMed 21055983.
Backbone
  Vector backbone: pcDNA5 eGFP-FRT-T0
  Backbone manufacturer: ThermoFisher
  Backbone size w/o insert (bp): 5825
  Total vector size (bp): 9539
  Vector type: Mammalian Expression
  Selectable markers: Hygromycin
Growth in bacteria
  Bacterial resistance: Ampicillin, 100 μg/mL
  Growth temperature: 37°C
  Growth strain: DH5alpha
  Copy number: High Copy
Gene/Insert
  Gene/Insert name: MMS22L (alt name: C16orf167)
  Species: M. musculus (mouse)
  Insert size (bp): 3714
  Mutation: naturally siResistant to siMMS22L (human) aagacuugcuguugcgaua
  Entrez Gene: Mms22l (a.k.a. F730047E07Rik, Gm134)
  Promoter: CMV
  Tag / fusion protein: eGFP (N terminal on insert)
  Cloning method: Restriction Enzyme; 5′ cloning site AscI (not destroyed); 3′ cloning site XhoI (not destroyed)
  Sequencing primers: 5′ cgcaaatgggcggtaggcgtg
Terms and licenses: Academic/Nonprofit Terms; Industry Terms
How to cite: pcDNA5-FRT/TO-eGFP-msMMS22L was a gift from Daniel Durocher (Addgene plasmid # 221014 ; http://n2t.net/addgene:221014 ; RRID:Addgene_221014)
